Addgene plasmid #87680: pLentiN HPV8 E6 K142A
Purpose: Lentiviral expression of HPV8 E6 K142A
Depositing lab: Karl Munger. Depositing organization: Tufts University. Publication: Cutaneous HPV8 and MmuPV1 E6 Proteins Target the NOTCH and TGF-beta Tumor Suppressors to Inhibit Differentiation and Sustain Keratinocyte Proliferation. Meyers JM, Uberoi A, Grace M, Lambert PF, Munger K. PLoS Pathog. 2017 Jan 20;13(1):e1006171. doi: 10.1371/journal.ppat.1006171. PPATHOGENS-D-16-02140 PubMed 28107544.
Backbone
  Vector backbone: pLenti6.3/V5 DEST
  Backbone size w/o insert (bp): 9387
  Total vector size (bp): 8600
  Vector type: Lentiviral
  Selectable markers: Blasticidin
Growth in bacteria
  Bacterial resistance: Ampicillin, 100 μg/mL
  Growth temperature: 37°C
  Growth strain: NEB Stable
  Copy number: High Copy
Gene/Insert
  Gene/Insert name: HPV 8E6
  Species: HPV 8
  Mutation: K142A
  GenBank ID: M12737.1
  Promoter: CMV
  Tag / fusion protein: Flag (N terminal on backbone); HA (N terminal on backbone)
  Cloning method: Gateway Cloning
  Sequencing primers: 5′ CMV forward; 3′ V5 Reverse
Terms and licenses: Academic/Nonprofit Terms; Industry Terms: Not Available to Industry
How to cite: pLentiN HPV8 E6 K142A was a gift from Karl Munger (Addgene plasmid # 87680 ; http://n2t.net/addgene:87680 ; RRID:Addgene_87680)
