[The description below was written by a language model from this plasmid's Addgene catalogue record and pLannotate feature annotations shown in this document.]
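Description:
pLentiN HPV8 E6 K142A is a lentiviral expression plasmid built on the pLenti6.3/V5 DEST Gateway destination backbone, carrying the E6 open reading frame of the cutaneous human papillomavirus type 8 with a K142A point substitution. It is propagated in E. coli through a high-copy ColE1/pUC origin with ampicillin selection (AmpR); an f1 origin is also present. The insert was introduced by Gateway recombination, and the annotated attB1 and attB2 sites flank the coding region. The automated annotation labels the E6 reading frame by its closest database match, HPV5 E6, but the catalogue entry identifies it as HPV8 E6. The sequenced record is about 8.3 kb, somewhat shorter than the total size listed in the catalogue.

The transfer cassette has a third-generation, self-inactivating design: an RSV promoter fused to a truncated HIV-1 5' LTR drives genomic RNA production in packaging cells, followed by the Ψ packaging signal, RRE for Rev-dependent export, and the cPPT/CTS, with a ΔU3 3' LTR at the other end. Within it, the CMV enhancer/promoter drives E6 fused at its N terminus to FLAG and HA epitope tags for detection and immunoprecipitation. A backbone V5 tag lies downstream of attB2, but the record lists only the N-terminal tags, so whether V5 is translated is not stated. A WPRE follows to enhance transcript expression. A separate SV40 promoter (with the bacterial EM7 promoter) drives the blasticidin S deaminase gene, allowing blasticidin selection of transduced cells. The stated purpose is lentiviral expression of this E6 mutant, and the associated study concerns how cutaneous papillomavirus E6 proteins target the NOTCH and TGF-β tumour suppressor pathways in keratinocytes. The functional effect of K142A is not given in the record.
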