Features (pLannotate 1.2.2; 34 found; start..end, strand, type, name):
      4..24      +  CDS            FLAG (fragment): FLAG® epitope tag, followed by an enterokinase cleavage site
     37..63      +  CDS            3xHA (fragment): three tandem HA epitope tags
     70..537     +  CDS            E6: VE6_HPV05 - Experimental evidence at protein level: Swiss-Prot protein existence level 1. Plays a major role in the induction and maintenance of cellular transformation. E6 associates with host UBE3A/E6-AP ubiquitin- protein ligase and modulates its activity. Protects host keratinocytes from apoptosis by mediating the degradation of host BAK1. May also inhibit host immune response. From Human papillomavirus 5.
    557..581     -  protein_bind   attB2: mutant version of attB; recombination site for the Gateway® BP reaction BP Clonase™
    634..675     +  CDS            V5 tag: epitope tag from simian virus 5
    699..1287    +  misc_feature   WPRE: woodchuck hepatitis virus posttranscriptional regulatory element
   1302..1618    +  promoter       SV40 promoter: SV40 enhancer and early promoter
   1666..1713    +  promoter       EM7 promoter: synthetic bacterial promoter&nbsp
   1732..2130    +  CDS            BSD: blasticidin S deaminase; Aspergillus terreus BSD; confers resistance to blasticidin
   2147..2215    +  CDS            nef (fragment): NEF_HV1Z2 - Experimental evidence at protein level: Swiss-Prot protein existence level 1. Extracellular Nef protein targets CD4(+) T-lymphocytes for apoptosis by interacting with CXCR4 surface receptors. From Human immunodeficiency virus type 1 group M subtype D (isolate Z2/CDC-Z34) (HIV-1).
   2217..2450    +  LTR            3' LTR (ΔU3): self-inactivating 3' long terminal repeat (LTR) from HIV-1
   2522..2643    +  polyA_signal   SV40 poly(A) signal: SV40 polyadenylation signal
   2683..2818    +  rep_origin     SV40 ori: SV40 origin of replication
   2839..2857    -  promoter       T7 promoter: promoter for bacteriophage T7 RNA polymerase
   2865..3020    +  CDS            lacZα (fragment): LacZα fragment of β-galactosidase; lacZ fragment
   3025..3453    +  rep_origin     f1 ori (sequence partly withheld): f1 bacteriophage origin of replication; arrow indicates direction of (+) strand synthesis
   3506..3610    +  promoter       AmpR promoter: bla
   3611..4471    +  CDS            AmpR: β-lactamase; bla; confers resistance to ampicillin, carbenicillin, and related antibiotics
   4642..5230    +  rep_origin     ori: high-copy-number ColE1/pMB1/pBR322/pUC origin of replication
   5413..5505    +  CDS            lacI (fragment): lac repressor; lacI; The lac repressor binds to the lac operator to inhibit transcription in E. coli. This inhibition can be relieved by adding lactose or isopropyl-β-D-thiogalactopyranoside (IPTG).
   5518..5539    +  protein_bind   CAP binding site: CAP binding activates transcription in the presence of cAMP. E. coli catabolite activator protein
   5554..5584    +  promoter       lac promoter: promoter for the E. coli lac operon
   5592..5608    +  protein_bind   lac operator: The lac repressor binds to the lac operator to inhibit transcription in E. coli. This inhibition can be relieved by adding lactose or isopropyl-β-D-thiogalactopyranoside (IPTG). lac repressor encoded by lacI
   5653..5671    +  promoter       T3 promoter: promoter for bacteriophage T3 RNA polymerase
   5699..5925    +  promoter       RSV promoter: Rous sarcoma virus enhancer/promoter
   5926..6106    +  LTR            5' LTR (truncated): truncated 5' long terminal repeat (LTR) from HIV-1
   6153..6278    +  misc_feature   HIV-1 Ψ: packaging signal of human immunodeficiency virus type 1
   6262..6625    +  CDS            HIV-1 gag (fragment): gag protein from human immunodeficiency virus 1; gag
   6771..7004    +  misc_feature   RRE: The Rev response element (RRE) of HIV-1 allows for Rev-dependent mRNA export from the nucleus to the cytoplasm.
   7381..7481    +  CDS            Rev (fragment): human immunodeficiency virus 1 (HIV-1) Rev protein; rev; enhances nuclear export of unspliced and incompletely spliced viral mRNAs
   7500..7617    +  misc_feature   cPPT/CTS: central polypurine tract and central termination sequence of HIV-1
   7640..7943    +  enhancer       CMV enhancer: human cytomegalovirus immediate early enhancer
   7944..8147    +  promoter       CMV promoter: human cytomegalovirus (CMV) immediate early promoter
   8264..8288    +  protein_bind   attB1: mutant version of attB; recombination site for the Gateway® BP reaction BP Clonase™
>Addgene plasmid #87680 | pLentiN HPV8 E6 K142A | addgene full sequence | sequence record 173650 | Addgene NGS Result
GACTACAAGGATGACGATGACAAGCTCGATGGAGGATACCCATACGATGTTCCAGATTACGCTGATATCG
GATCCGACGGGCAGGACAAGGCTTCATATTTAGACACTAATAAGGACGAGCTACCCTCTACTATTAAAGA
GTTAGCTGCGGCTTTAGGTATTCCATTGCAGGACTGTTTAGTACCGTGCAACTTTTGTGGTAACTTTTTG
GATTTCTTAGAACTGTGTGAGTTTGACAAAAAGAGACTGTGCCTAATTTGGAAAAATTACGTTGTTACTG
CGTGTTGTCGTTGTTGTTGTGTAGCAACCGCAACGTTTGAATTTAATGAATATTATGAGCAAACTGTGCT
AGGCAGAGATATTGAATTAGCTACAGGACGTTCAATTTTTGAGATAGACGTTAGGTGTCAAAACTGCTTG
TCATTTTTGGATATCATAGAGAAATTAGATTGCTGTGGGAGAGGCCGTCCCTTTCATAAAGTTAGAGGAG
GCTGGGCAGGAGTTTGCAGGCTTTGTAAGCATTTGTATCATGATTGGTAAAAGGGTGGGCGCGCCGACCC
AGCTTTCTTGTACAAAGTGGTTGATATCCAGCACAGTGGCGGCCGCTCGAGTCTAGAGGGCCCGCGGTTC
GAAGGTAAGCCTATCCCTAACCCTCTCCTCGGTCTCGATTCTACGCGTACCGGTTAGTAATGATCGACAA
TCAACCTCTGGATTACAAAATTTGTGAAAGATTGACTGGTATTCTTAACTATGTTGCTCCTTTTACGCTA
TGTGGATACGCTGCTTTAATGCCTTTGTATCATGCTATTGCTTCCCGTATGGCTTTCATTTTCTCCTCCT
TGTATAAATCCTGGTTGCTGTCTCTTTATGAGGAGTTGTGGCCCGTTGTCAGGCAACGTGGCGTGGTGTG
CACTGTGTTTGCTGACGCAACCCCCACTGGTTGGGGCATTGCCACCACCTGTCAGCTCCTTTCCGGGACT
TTCGCTTTCCCCCTCCCTATTGCCACGGCGGAACTCATCGCCGCCTGCCTTGCCCGCTGCTGGACAGGGG
CTCGGCTGTTGGGCACTGACAATTCCGTGGTGTTGTCGGGGAAGCTGACGTCCTTTCCATGGCTGCTCGC
CTGTGTTGCCACCTGGATTCTGCGCGGGACGTCCTTCTGCTACGTCCCTTCGGCCCTCAATCCAGCGGAC
CTTCCTTCCCGCGGCCTGCTGCCGGCTCTGCGGCCTCTTCCGCGTCTTCGCCTTCGCCCTCAGACGAGTC
GGATCTCCCTTTGGGCCGCCTCCCCGCCTGGCGATGGTACCGGTGTGGAAAGTCCCCAGGCTCCCCAGCA
GGCAGAAGTATGCAAAGCATGCATCTCAATTAGTCAGCAACCAGGTGTGGAAAGTCCCCAGGCTCCCCAG
CAGGCAGAAGTATGCAAAGCATGCATCTCAATTAGTCAGCAACCATAGTCCCGCCCCTAACTCCGCCCAT
CCCGCCCCTAACTCCGCCCAGTTCCGCCCATTCTCCGCCCCATGGCTGACTAATTTTTTTTATTTATGCA
GAGGCCGAGGCCGCCTCTGCCTCTGAGCTATTCCAGAAGTAGTGAGGAGGCTTTTTTGGAGGCCTAGGCT
TTTGCAAAAAGCTCCCGGGAGCTTGTATATCCATTTTCGGATCTGATCAGCACGTGTTGACAATTAATCA
TCGGCATAGTATATCGGCATAGTATAATACGACAAGGTGAGGAACTAAACCATGGCCAAGCCTTTGTCTC
AAGAAGAATCCACCCTCATTGAAAGAGCAACGGCTACAATCAACAGCATCCCCATCTCTGAAGACTACAG
CGTCGCCAGCGCAGCTCTCTCTAGCGACGGCCGCATCTTCACTGGTGTCAATGTATATCATTTTACTGGG
GGACCTTGTGCAGAACTCGTGGTGCTGGGCACTGCTGCTGCTGCGGCAGCTGGCAACCTGACTTGTATCG
TCGCGATCGGAAATGAGAACAGGGGCATCTTGAGCCCCTGCGGACGGTGCCGACAGGTGCTTCTCGATCT
GCATCCTGGGATCAAAGCCATAGTGAAGGACAGTGATGGACAGCCGACGGCAGTTGGGATTCGTGAATTG
CTGCCCTCTGGTTATGTGTGGGAGGGCTAAGCACAATTCGAGCTCGGTACCTTTAAGACCAATGACTTAC
AAGGCAGCTGTAGATCTTAGCCACTTTTTAAAAGAAAAGGGGGGACTGGAAGGGCTAATTCACTCCCAAC
GAAGACAAGATCTGCTTTTTGCTTGTACTGGGTCTCTCTGGTTAGACCAGATCTGAGCCTGGGAGCTCTC
TGGCTAACTAGGGAACCCACTGCTTAAGCCTCAATAAAGCTTGCCTTGAGTGCTTCAAGTAGTGTGTGCC
CGTCTGTTGTGTGACTCTGGTAACTAGAGATCCCTCAGACCCTTTTAGTCAGTGTGGAAAATCTCTAGCA
GTAGTAGTTCATGTCATCTTATTATTCAGTATTTATAACTTGCAAAGAAATGAATATCAGAGAGTGAGAG
GAACTTGTTTATTGCAGCTTATAATGGTTACAAATAAAGCAATAGCATCACAAATTTCACAAATAAAGCA
TTTTTTTCACTGCATTCTAGTTGTGGTTTGTCCAAACTCATCAATGTATCTTATCATGTCTGGCTCTAGC
TATCCCGCCCCTAACTCCGCCCATCCCGCCCCTAACTCCGCCCAGTTCCGCCCATTCTCCGCCCCATGGC
TGACTAATTTTTTTTATTTATGCAGAGGCCGAGGCCGCCTCGGCCTCTGAGCTATTCCAGAAGTAGTGAG
GAGGCTTTTTTGGAGGCCTAGGGACGTACCCAATTCGCCCTATAGTGAGTCGTATTACGCGCGCTCACTG
GCCGTCGTTTTACAACGTCGTGACTGGGAAAACCCTGGCGTTACCCAACTTAATCGCCTTGCAGCACATC
CCCCTTTCGCCAGCTGGCGTAATAGCGAAGAGGCCCGCACCGATCGCCCTTCCCAACAGTTGCGCAGCCT
GAATGGCGAATGGG
[124 nt withheld, positions 3025-3148]
C
[91 nt withheld, positions 3150-3240]
A
[49 nt withheld, positions 3242-3290]
CCTTTGACGTTGGAGTCCACGTTCTTT
[37 nt withheld, positions 3318-3354]
ACCCTATCTCGGTCTATTCTTTTGATTTATAAGGGATTTTGCCGATTTCGGCCTATTGGTTAAAAAATGA
GCTGATTTAACAAAAATTTAACGCGAATTTTAACAAAATATTAACGCTTACAATTTAGGTGGCACTTTTC
GGGGAAATGTGCGCGGAACCCCTATTTGTTTATTTTTCTAAATACATTCAAATATGTATCCGCTCATGAG
ACAATAACCCTGATAAATGCTTCAATAATATTGAAAAAGGAAGAGTATGAGTATTCAACATTTCCGTGTC
GCCCTTATTCCCTTTTTTGCGGCATTTTGCCTTCCTGTTTTTGCTCACCCAGAAACGCTGGTGAAAGTAA
AAGATGCTGAAGATCAGTTGGGTGCACGAGTGGGTTACATCGAACTGGATCTCAACAGCGGTAAGATCCT
TGAGAGTTTTCGCCCCGAAGAACGTTTTCCAATGATGAGCACTTTTAAAGTTCTGCTATGTGGCGCGGTA
TTATCCCGTATTGACGCCGGGCAAGAGCAACTCGGTCGCCGCATACACTATTCTCAGAATGACTTGGTTG
AGTACTCACCAGTCACAGAAAAGCATCTTACGGATGGCATGACAGTAAGAGAATTATGCAGTGCTGCCAT
AACCATGAGTGATAACACTGCGGCCAACTTACTTCTGACAACGATCGGAGGACCGAAGGAGCTAACCGCT
TTTTTGCACAACATGGGGGATCATGTAACTCGCCTTGATCGTTGGGAACCGGAGCTGAATGAAGCCATAC
CAAACGACGAGCGTGACACCACGATGCCTGTAGCAATGGCAACAACGTTGCGCAAACTATTAACTGGCGA
ACTACTTACTCTAGCTTCCCGGCAACAATTAATAGACTGGATGGAGGCGGATAAAGTTGCAGGACCACTT
CTGCGCTCGGCCCTTCCGGCTGGCTGGTTTATTGCTGATAAATCTGGAGCCGGTGAGCGTGGGTCTCGCG
GTATCATTGCAGCACTGGGGCCAGATGGTAAGCCCTCCCGTATCGTAGTTATCTACACGACGGGGAGTCA
GGCAACTATGGATGAACGAAATAGACAGATCGCTGAGATAGGTGCCTCACTGATTAAGCATTGGTAACTG
TCAGACCAAGTTTACTCATATATACTTTAGATTGATTTAAAACTTCATTTTTAATTTAAAAGGATCTAGG
TGAAGATCCTTTTTGATAATCTCATGACCAAAATCCCTTAACGTGAGTTTTCGTTCCACTGAGCGTCAGA
CCCCGTAGAAAAGATCAAAGGATCTTCTTGAGATCCTTTTTTTCTGCGCGTAATCTGCTGCTTGCAAACA
AAAAAACCACCGCTACCAGCGGTGGTTTGTTTGCCGGATCAAGAGCTACCAACTCTTTTTCCGAAGGTAA
CTGGCTTCAGCAGAGCGCAGATACCAAATACTGTTCTTCTAGTGTAGCCGTAGTTAGGCCACCACTTCAA
GAACTCTGTAGCACCGCCTACATACCTCGCTCTGCTAATCCTGTTACCAGTGGCTGCTGCCAGTGGCGAT
AAGTCGTGTCTTACCGGGTTGGACTCAAGACGATAGTTACCGGATAAGGCGCAGCGGTCGGGCTGAACGG
GGGGTTCGTGCACACAGCCCAGCTTGGAGCGAACGACCTACACCGAACTGAGATACCTACAGCGTGAGCT
ATGAGAAAGCGCCACGCTTCCCGAAGGGAGAAAGGCGGACAGGTATCCGGTAAGCGGCAGGGTCGGAACA
GGAGAGCGCACGAGGGAGCTTCCAGGGGGAAACGCCTGGTATCTTTATAGTCCTGTCGGGTTTCGCCACC
TCTGACTTGAGCGTCGATTTTTGTGATGCTCGTCAGGGGGGCGGAGCCTATGGAAAAACGCCAGCAACGC
GGCCTTTTTACGGTTCCTGGCCTTTTGCTGGCCTTTTGCTCACATGTTCTTTCCTGCGTTATCCCCTGAT
TCTGTGGATAACCGTATTACCGCCTTTGAGTGAGCTGATACCGCTCGCCGCAGCCGAACGACCGAGCGCA
GCGAGTCAGTGAGCGAGGAAGCGGAAGAGCGCCCAATACGCAAACCGCCTCTCCCCGCGCGTTGGCCGAT
TCATTAATGCAGCTGGCACGACAGGTTTCCCGACTGGAAAGCGGGCAGTGAGCGCAACGCAATTAATGTG
AGTTAGCTCACTCATTAGGCACCCCAGGCTTTACACTTTATGCTTCCGGCTCGTATGTTGTGTGGAATTG
TGAGCGGATAACAATTTCACACAGGAAACAGCTATGACCATGATTACGCCAAGCGCGCAATTAACCCTCA
CTAAAGGGAACAAAAGCTGGAGCTGCAAGCTTAATGTAGTCTTATGCAATACTCTTGTAGTCTTGCAACA
TGGTAACGATGAGTTAGCAACATGCCTTACAAGGAGAGAAAAAGCACCGTGCATGCCGATTGGTGGAAGT
AAGGTGGTACGATCGTGCCTTATTAGGAAGGCAACAGACGGGTCTGACATGGATTGGACGAACCACTGAA
TTGCCGCATTGCAGAGATATTGTATTTAAGTGCCTAGCTCGATACATAAACGGGTCTCTCTGGTTAGACC
AGATCTGAGCCTGGGAGCTCTCTGGCTAACTAGGGAACCCACTGCTTAAGCCTCAATAAAGCTTGCCTTG
AGTGCTTCAAGTAGTGTGTGCCCGTCTGTTGTGTGACTCTGGTAACTAGAGATCCCTCAGACCCTTTTAG
TCAGTGTGGAAAATCTCTAGCAGTGGCGCCCGAACAGGGACTTGAAAGCGAAAGGGAAACCAGAGGAGCT
CTCTCGACGCAGGACTCGGCTTGCTGAAGCGCGCACGGCAAGAGGCGAGGGGCGGCGACTGGTGAGTACG
CCAAAAATTTTGACTAGCGGAGGCTAGAAGGAGAGAGATGGGTGCGAGAGCGTCAGTATTAAGCGGGGGA
GAATTAGATCGCGATGGGAAAAAATTCGGTTAAGGCCAGGGGGAAAGAAAAAATATAAATTAAAACATAT
AGTATGGGCAAGCAGGGAGCTAGAACGATTCGCAGTTAATCCTGGCCTGTTAGAAACATCAGAAGGCTGT
AGACAAATACTGGGACAGCTACAACCATCCCTTCAGACAGGATCAGAAGAACTTAGATCATTATATAATA
CAGTAGCAACCCTCTATTGTGTGCATCAAAGGATAGAGATAAAAGACACCAAGGAAGCTTTAGACAAGAT
AGAGGAAGAGCAAAACAAAAGTAAGACCACCGCACAGCAAGCGGCCGCTGATCTTCAGACCTGGAGGAGG
AGATATGAGGGACAATTGGAGAAGTGAATTATATAAATATAAAGTAGTAAAAATTGAACCATTAGGAGTA
GCACCCACCAAGGCAAAGAGAAGAGTGGTGCAGAGAGAAAAAAGAGCAGTGGGAATAGGAGCTTTGTTCC
TTGGGTTCTTGGGAGCAGCAGGAAGCACTATGGGCGCAGCGTCAATGACGCTGACGGTACAGGCCAGACA
ATTATTGTCTGGTATAGTGCAGCAGCAGAACAATTTGCTGAGGGCTATTGAGGCGCAACAGCATCTGTTG
CAACTCACAGTCTGGGGCATCAAGCAGCTCCAGGCAAGAATCCTGGCTGTGGAAAGATACCTAAAGGATC
AACAGCTCCTGGGGATTTGGGGTTGCTCTGGAAAACTCATTTGCACCACTGCTGTGCCTTGGAATGCTAG
TTGGAGTAATAAATCTCTGGAACAGATTTGGAATCACACGACCTGGATGGAGTGGGACAGAGAAATTAAC
AATTACACAAGCTTAATACACTCCTTAATTGAAGAATCGCAAAACCAGCAAGAAAAGAATGAACAAGAAT
TATTGGAATTAGATAAATGGGCAAGTTTGTGGAATTGGTTTAACATAACAAATTGGCTGTGGTATATAAA
ATTATTCATAATGATAGTAGGAGGCTTGGTAGGTTTAAGAATAGTTTTTGCTGTACTTTCTATAGTGAAT
AGAGTTAGGCAGGGATATTCACCATTATCGTTTCAGACCCACCTCCCAACCCCGAGGGGACCCGACAGGC
CCGAAGGAATAGAAGAAGAAGGTGGAGAGAGAGACAGAGACAGATCCATTCGATTAGTGAACGGATCTCG
ACGGTATCGGTTAACTTTTAAAAGAAAAGGGGGGATTGGGGGGTACAGTGCAGGGGAAAGAATAGTAGAC
ATAATAGCAACAGACATACAAACTAAAGAATTACAAAAACAAATTACAAAAATTCAAAATTTTATCGATA
AGCTTGGGAGTTCCGCGTTACATAACTTACGGTAAATGGCCCGCCTGGCTGACCGCCCAACGACCCCCGC
CCATTGACGTCAATAATGACGTATGTTCCCATAGTAACGCCAATAGGGACTTTCCATTGACGTCAATGGG
TGGAGTATTTACGGTAAACTGCCCACTTGGCAGTACATCAAGTGTATCATATGCCAAGTACGCCCCCTAT
TGACGTCAATGACGGTAAATGGCCCGCCTGGCATTATGCCCAGTACATGACCTTATGGGACTTTCCTACT
TGGCAGTACATCTACGTATTAGTCATCGCTATTACCATGGTGATGCGGTTTTGGCAGTACATCAATGGGC
GTGGATAGCGGTTTGACTCACGGGGATTTCCAAGTCTCCACCCCATTGACGTCAATGGGAGTTTGTTTTG
GCACCAAAATCAACGGGACTTTCCAAAATGTCGTAACAACTCCGCCCCATTGACGCAAATGGGCGGTAGG
CGTGTACGGTGGGAGGTCTATATAAGCAGAGCTCGTTTAGTGAACCGTCAGATCGCCTGGAGACGCCATC
CACGCTGTTTTGACCTCCATAGAAGACACCGACTCTAGAGGATCCACTAGTCCAGTGTGGTGGAATTCTG
CAGATATCAACAAGTTTGTACAAAAAAGCAGGCTCCGCGGCCGCCCCCTTCACCATG
